Addgene plasmid #114914: SKM2 X057_pECIA14
Purpose: Prey vector SKM2 X057_pECIA14 should be used with bait vector SKM2 X057_pECIA2.
Depositing lab: Youssef Belkhadir. Depositing organization: Gregor Mendel Institute of Molecular Plant Biology. Publication: An extracellular network of Arabidopsis leucine-rich repeat receptor kinases. Smakowska-Luzan E, Mott GA, Parys K, Stegmann M, Howton TC, Layeghifard M, Neuhold J, Lehner A, Kong J, Grunwald K, Weinberger N, Satbhai SB, Mayer D, Busch W, Madalinski M, Stolt-Bergner P, Provart NJ, Mukhtar MS, Zipfel C, Desveaux D, Guttman DS, Belkhadir Y. Nature. 2018 Jan 18;553(7688):342-346. doi: 10.1038/nature25184. Epub 2018 Jan 10. PubMed 29320478.
Backbone
  Vector backbone: pECIA14
  Backbone manufacturer: Chris Garcia (Addgene plasmid # 47051)
  Vector type: Insect Expression
Growth in bacteria
  Bacterial resistance: Ampicillin, 100 μg/mL
  Growth temperature: 37°C
  Growth strain: DH5alpha
  Copy number: High Copy
Gene/Insert
  Gene/Insert name: AT5G56040
  Species: A. thaliana (mustard weed)
  Entrez Gene: AT5G56040 (a.k.a. AT5G56040, MDA7.8, MDA7_8, SKM2, STERILITY-REGULATING KINASE MEMBER 2)
  Promoter: Metallothionein (Copper-Inducible)
  Cloning method: Ligation Independent Cloning
Terms and licenses: Academic/Nonprofit Terms; Industry Terms: Not Available to Industry
Depositor comments: Plasmid for secreted expression in Drosophila cell culture by induction via CuSO4. Insert is an extracellular domain of indicated LRR-RK, C-terminally tagged with Pentameric rat COMP helix, Alkaline Phosphatase (human, placental), Flag, and hexahistidine tags. Insert Protein Sequence: SIDEQGLALLSWKSQLNISGDALSSWKASESNPCQWVGIKCNERGQVSEIQLQVMDFQGPLPATNLRQIKSLTLLSLTSVNLTGSIPKELGDLSELEVLDLADNSLSGEIPVDIFKLKKLKILSLNTNNLEGVIPSELGNLVNLIELTLFDNKLAGEIPRTIGELKNLEIFRAGGNKNLRGELPWEIGNCESLVTLGLAETSLSGRLPASIGNLKKVQTIALYTSLLSGPIPDEIGNCTELQNLYLYQNSISGSIPVSMGRLKKLQSLLLWQNNLVGKIPTELGTCPELFLVDLSENLLTGNIPRSFGNLPNLQELQLSVNQLSGTIPEELANCTKLTHLEIDNNQISGEIPPLIGKLTSLTMFFAWQNQLTGIIPESLSQCQELQAIDLSYNNLSGSIPNGIFEIRNLTKLLLLSNYLSGFIPPDIGNCTNLYRLRLNGNRLAGNIPAEIGNLKNLNFIDISENRLIGNIPPEISGCTSLEFVDLHSNGLTGGLPGTLPKSLQFIDLSDNSLTGSLPTGIGSLTELTKLNLAKNRFSGEIPREISSCRSLQLLNLGDNGFTGEIPNELGRIPSLAISLNLSCNHFTGEIPSRFSSLTNLGTLDVSHNKLAGNLNVLADLQNLVSLNISFNEFSGELPNTLFFRKLPLSVLESNKGLFISTRPENGIQTRHRS
How to cite: SKM2 X057_pECIA14 was a gift from Youssef Belkhadir (Addgene plasmid # 114914 ; http://n2t.net/addgene:114914 ; RRID:Addgene_114914)
