[The description below was written by a language model from this plasmid's Addgene catalogue record and pLannotate feature annotations shown in this document.]
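Description:
SKM2 X057_pECIA14 is an insect-cell expression plasmid built on the pECIA14 backbone, designed for secreted production of a tagged plant receptor ectodomain in Drosophila cell culture. In E. coli it is maintained as a high-copy plasmid through a ColE1/pUC-type origin and selected with ampicillin via the β-lactamase gene. The annotation also picks up short remnants of lac regulatory elements, lacZα, rop and bom, which are leftovers from the parental cloning vector. No selectable marker for insect cells is annotated.

The expression cassette is driven by the Drosophila metallothionein promoter, which is switched on by adding copper sulfate. A Drosophila BiP signal sequence directs the product into the secretory pathway. It is followed by the extracellular leucine-rich repeat domain of the Arabidopsis thaliana receptor kinase AT5G56040 (SKM2, also annotated as RGI4/RGFR2), inserted by ligation-independent cloning. The ectodomain is fused at its C terminus to the pentamerising coiled-coil helix of rat COMP, human placental alkaline phosphatase, a FLAG epitope and, according to the depositor, a hexahistidine tag that the automated annotation does not list. An SV40 polyadenylation signal lies downstream of the fusion, though the table annotates it on the opposite strand.

This is the "prey" construct of an extracellular interaction assay and is meant to be paired with the matching bait vector SKM2 X057_pECIA2. Pentamerisation through COMP increases avidity so that weak ectodomain contacts can be captured, while alkaline phosphatase gives an enzymatic readout of prey binding. The plasmid belongs to a collection used to map interactions among the extracellular domains of Arabidopsis LRR receptor kinases.
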