Features (pLannotate 1.2.2; 19 found; start..end, strand, type, name):
     23..449     +  promoter       MT promoter: Drosophila metallothionein promoter
    467..520     +  sig_peptide    BiP signal sequence: Drosophila BiP signal sequence
    521..2539    +  CDS            RGI4 (fragment): RGI4_ARATH - Also known as RGFR2 From Arabidopsis thaliana (Mouse-ear cress).
   2576..2755    +  CDS            Comp (fragment): COMP_RAT - Experimental evidence at protein level: Swiss-Prot protein existence level 1. May play a role in the structural integrity of cartilage via its interaction with other extracellular matrix proteins such as the collagens and fibronectin. Can mediate the interaction of chondrocytes with the cartilage extracellular matrix through interaction with cell surface integrin receptors. Could play a role in the pathogenesis of osteoarthritis. Potent suppressor of apoptosis in both primary chondrocytes and transformed cells. Suppresses apoptosis by blocking the activation of caspase-3 and by indu
   2743..4195    +  CDS            SEAP (fragment): secreted alkaline phosphatase from human placenta The natural enzyme has a C-terminal transmembrane sequence that is replaced by a GPI anchor.
   4232..4261    +  CDS            2xFLAG (fragment): two tandem FLAG® epitope tags
   4367..4501    -  polyA_signal   SV40 poly(A) signal: SV40 polyadenylation signal
   4524..4608    -  CDS            large T antigen (fragment): large T antigen from SV40 (simian virus 40)
   4608..4632    +  misc_feature   MCS (fragment): pUC18/19 multiple cloning site
   4669..4685    -  protein_bind   lac operator: The lac repressor binds to the lac operator to inhibit transcription in E. coli. This inhibition can be relieved by adding lactose or isopropyl-β-D-thiogalactopyranoside (IPTG). lac repressor encoded by lacI
   4693..4723    -  promoter       lac promoter: promoter for the E. coli lac operon
   4738..4759    -  protein_bind   CAP binding site: CAP binding activates transcription in the presence of cAMP. E. coli catabolite activator protein
   4772..4864    -  CDS            lacI (fragment): lac repressor; lacI; The lac repressor binds to the lac operator to inhibit transcription in E. coli. This inhibition can be relieved by adding lactose or isopropyl-β-D-thiogalactopyranoside (IPTG).
   5047..5635    -  rep_origin     ori: high-copy-number ColE1/pMB1/pBR322/pUC origin of replication
   5806..6666    -  CDS            AmpR: β-lactamase; bla; confers resistance to ampicillin, carbenicillin, and related antibiotics
   6667..6771    -  promoter       AmpR promoter: bla
   6866..6901    +  CDS            rop (fragment): Rop protein, which maintains plasmids at low copy number; rop
   7003..7102    +  misc_feature   bom (fragment): basis of mobility region from pBR322
   7108..21      -  CDS            lacZα (fragment) (across the origin): LacZα fragment of β-galactosidase; lacZ fragment
>Addgene plasmid #114914 | SKM2 X057_pECIA14 | addgene full sequence | sequence record 296429 | Addgene NGS Result
GTAAAACGACGGCCAGTGAATTAATTCGTTGCAGGACAGGATGTGGTGCCCGATGTGACTAGCTCTTTGC
TGCAGGCCGTCCTATCCTCTGGTTCCGATAAGAGACCCAGAACTCCGGCCCCCCACCGCCCACCGCCACC
CCCATACATATGTGGTACGCAAGTAAGAGTGCCTGCGCATGCCCCATGTGCCCCACCAAGAGCTTTGCAT
CCCATACAAGTCCCCAAAGTGGAGAACCGAACCAATTCTTCGCGGGCAGAACAAAAGCTTCTGCACACGT
CTCCACTCGAATTTGGAGCCGGCCGGCGTGTGCAAAAGAGGTGAATCGAACGAAAGACCCGTGTGTAAAG
CCGCGTTTCCAAAATGTATAAAACCGAGAGCATCTGGCCAATGTGCATCAGTTGTGGTCAGCAGCAAAAT
CAAGTGAATCATCTCAGTGCAACTAAAGGGGGGATCCGATCTCAATATGAAGTTATGCATATTACTGGCC
GTCGTGGCCTTTGTTGGCCTCTCGCTCGGGTCCATAGACGAACAGGGTCTAGCTCTCCTCTCATGGAAAT
CTCAGTTGAACATCTCCGGAGACGCTTTATCTTCTTGGAAAGCCTCCGAATCGAATCCTTGTCAATGGGT
GGGAATCAAATGCAACGAAAGAGGTCAAGTCTCGGAGATACAACTCCAAGTCATGGATTTTCAAGGTCCG
TTACCGGCGACGAATCTCCGACAGATAAAGTCTCTGACTTTGCTCAGCTTAACCTCCGTGAATCTCACTG
GTTCAATCCCTAAGGAGCTTGGAGACTTGTCGGAGCTAGAAGTTCTTGATTTAGCTGATAATTCTCTCTC
TGGTGAAATCCCTGTGGATATCTTCAAGCTCAAGAAACTAAAGATTCTGTCTCTCAACACAAATAATCTC
GAAGGTGTGATTCCATCGGAGTTAGGGAATCTCGTTAACCTCATCGAGCTCACTCTCTTCGACAATAAAC
TCGCCGGAGAGATTCCTAGAACCATCGGAGAACTCAAGAATCTAGAAATCTTCCGTGCAGGTGGTAACAA
GAATCTCAGAGGAGAGCTTCCTTGGGAGATTGGTAACTGCGAGAGTCTTGTGACTTTAGGTCTCGCCGAA
ACAAGTCTCTCCGGTAGACTTCCGGCGTCGATCGGAAACCTGAAAAAGGTTCAGACAATAGCTCTTTACA
CGTCACTCTTGTCTGGTCCAATCCCTGATGAGATTGGAAACTGCACAGAGCTTCAAAACCTCTACTTGTA
CCAAAACTCAATCTCTGGATCGATTCCTGTATCAATGGGACGTCTCAAGAAGCTTCAAAGTCTTCTCTTA
TGGCAAAACAATCTCGTCGGAAAGATCCCTACCGAGCTAGGCACCTGTCCGGAGCTTTTCCTCGTCGATT
TATCGGAAAATCTCCTCACCGGAAACATCCCAAGAAGCTTCGGAAACCTTCCAAATCTCCAAGAGCTTCA
GCTAAGTGTTAACCAGCTCTCCGGTACAATCCCTGAAGAACTCGCGAATTGCACGAAGTTGACGCATTTA
GAGATCGATAACAACCAAATCTCCGGCGAGATTCCGCCGTTGATCGGGAAATTAACAAGCTTGACGATGT
TCTTTGCGTGGCAGAATCAGTTAACCGGAATAATTCCAGAGTCTCTTTCTCAATGTCAAGAGCTTCAAGC
GATTGATCTCTCCTACAACAATCTCTCTGGTTCGATACCTAATGGAATCTTTGAGATTCGAAACCTCACG
AAGCTTCTTCTTCTCTCTAACTACTTATCTGGATTCATACCACCGGATATTGGAAACTGCACGAATCTTT
ACCGGTTAAGACTCAACGGTAACAGACTCGCGGGGAATATTCCGGCGGAGATTGGGAATCTGAAAAATCT
CAACTTCATCGATATAAGTGAGAATCGTCTCATCGGAAACATTCCTCCGGAGATCTCCGGTTGTACAAGT
CTCGAATTCGTCGATCTACATTCAAACGGTTTAACCGGTGGTTTACCCGGTACACTTCCGAAGAGCTTAC
AATTCATTGATTTATCCGATAATTCATTAACCGGTTCTCTACCAACCGGAATCGGATCGTTAACCGAACT
CACGAAGCTCAATCTCGCGAAGAATCGTTTCTCCGGCGAAATCCCTCGAGAGATATCTTCCTGTCGGAGT
CTTCAGCTTCTCAACCTCGGCGACAATGGCTTCACCGGAGAAATCCCTAACGAGTTAGGACGGATCCCGT
CTCTTGCGATCTCTCTAAATCTCAGCTGCAATCACTTCACCGGAGAGATCCCGTCGAGATTCTCTAGCCT
CACTAATCTCGGAACCCTCGATGTCTCTCACAACAAACTCGCCGGAAACCTAAACGTCTTAGCTGATCTA
CAGAACCTCGTCTCACTCAACATCTCCTTCAACGAATTCTCAGGCGAGTTACCAAATACTCTGTTTTTCA
GGAAACTTCCACTCTCTGTTCTTGAATCAAACAAAGGGCTATTTATTTCGACCCGACCCGAGAATGGGAT
CCAAACCCGACACCGTTCGCTGGAGGTGCTGTTCCAGGGACCAAGCGGCAATCCCGGCGGCGATCTGGCC
CCCCAGATGCTGCGCGAGCTGCAGGAGACCAATGCCGCCCTGCAGGACGTGCGCGAGCTGCTGCGCCACC
GCGTGAAGGAGATCACCTTCCTGAAGAACACCGTGATGGAGTGCGACGCCTGCGGCATGCAGCCCTCTAG
AGGCTCCGGCTCCATCATCCCAGTTGAGGAGGAGAACCCGGACTTCTGGAACCGCGAGGCAGCCGAGGCC
CTGGGTGCCGCCAAGAAGCTGCAGCCTGCACAGACAGCCGCCAAGAACCTCATCATCTTCCTGGGCGATG
GGATGGGGGTGTCTACGGTGACAGCTGCCAGGATCCTAAAAGGGCAGAAGAAGGACAAACTGGGGCCTGA
GATACCCCTGGCCATGGACCGCTTCCCATATGTGGCTCTGTCCAAGACATACAATGTAGACAAACATGTG
CCAGACAGTGGAGCCACAGCCACGGCCTACCTGTGCGGGGTCAAGGGCAACTTCCAGACCATTGGCTTGA
GTGCAGCCGCCCGCTTTAACCAGTGCAACACGACACGCGGCAACGAGGTCATCTCCGTGATGAATCGGGC
CAAGAAAGCAGGGAAGTCAGTGGGAGTGGTAACCACCACACGAGTGCAGCACGCCTCGCCAGCCGGCACC
TACGCCCACACGGTGAACCGCAACTGGTACTCGGACGCCGACGTGCCTGCCTCGGCCCGCCAGGAGGGGT
GCCAGGACATCGCTACGCAGCTCATCTCCAACATGGACATTGACGTGATCCTAGGTGGAGGCCGAAAGTA
CATGTTTCGCATGGGAACCCCAGACCCTGAGTACCCAGATGACTACAGCCAAGGTGGGACCAGGCTGGAC
GGGAAGAATCTGGTGCAGGAATGGCTGGCGAAGCGCCAGGGTGCCCGGTATGTGTGGAACCGCACTGAGC
TCATGCAGGCTTCCCTGGACCCGTCTGTGACCCATCTCATGGGTCTCTTTGAGCCTGGAGACATGAAATA
CGAGATCCACCGAGACTCCACACTGGACCCCTCCCTGATGGAGATGACAGAGGCTGCCCTGCGCCTGCTG
AGCAGGAACCCCCGCGGCTTCTTCCTCTTCGTGGAGGGTGGTCGCATCGACCATGGTCATCATGAAAGCA
GGGCTTACCGGGCACTGACTGAGACGATCATGTTCGACGACGCCATTGAGAGGGCGGGCCAGCTCACCAG
CGAGGAGGACACGCTGAGCCTCGTCACTGCCGACCACTCCCACGTCTTCTCCTTCGGAGGCTACCCCCTG
CGAGGGAGCTCCATCTTCGGGCTGGCCCCTGGCAAGGCCCGGGACAGGAAGGCCTACACGGTCCTCCTAT
ACGGAAACGGTCCAGGCTATGTGCTCAAGGACGGCGCCCGGCCGGATGTTACCGAGAGCGAGAGCGGGAG
CCCCGAGTATCGGCAGCAGTCAGCAGTGCCCCTGGACGAAGAGACCCACGCAGGCGAGGACGTGGCGGTG
TTCGCGCGCGGCCCGCAGGCGCACCTGGTTCACGGCGTGCAGGAGCAGACCTTCATAGCGCACGTCATGG
CCTTCGCCGCCTGCCTGGAGCCCTACACCGCCTGCGACCTGGCGCCCCCCGCCGGCACCACCGACGCCGC
GCACCCGGGTTCTAGAGGAAGCACCTCCGGCGATAACGATTACAAGGATGATGATGATAAGGCCAGCGGC
ACCGGTCATCATCACCATCACCATTGAGTTTAAACCCGCTGATCAGCCTCGACTGTGCCTTCTAAGGCCT
GAGCTCGCTGATCAGCCTCGATCGAGGATCCAGACATGATAAGATACATTGATGAGTTTGGACAAACCAC
AACTAGAATGCAGTGAAAAAAATGCTTTATTTGTGAAATTTGTGATGCTATTGCTTTATTTGTAACCATT
ATAAGCTGCAATAAACAAGTTAACAACAACAATTGCATTCATTTTATGTTTCAGGTTCAGGGGGAGGTGT
GGGAGGTTTTTTAAAGCAAGTAAAACCTCTACAAATGTGGTATGGCTGATTATGATCAGTCGACCTGCAG
GCATGCAAGCTTGGCGTAATCATGGTCATAGCTGTTTCCTGTGTGAAATTGTTATCCGCTCACAATTCCA
CACAACATACGAGCCGGAAGCATAAAGTGTAAAGCCTGGGGTGCCTAATGAGTGAGCTAACTCACATTAA
TTGCGTTGCGCTCACTGCCCGCTTTCCAGTCGGGAAACCTGTCGTGCCAGCTGCATTAATGAATCGGCCA
ACGCGCGGGGAGAGGCGGTTTGCGTATTGGGCGCTCTTCCGCTTCCTCGCTCACTGACTCGCTGCGCTCG
GTCGTTCGGCTGCGGCGAGCGGTATCAGCTCACTCAAAGGCGGTAATACGGTTATCCACAGAATCAGGGG
ATAACGCAGGAAAGAACATGTGAGCAAAAGGCCAGCAAAAGGCCAGGAACCGTAAAAAGGCCGCGTTGCT
GGCGTTTTTCCATAGGCTCCGCCCCCCTGACGAGCATCACAAAAATCGACGCTCAAGTCAGAGGTGGCGA
AACCCGACAGGACTATAAAGATACCAGGCGTTTCCCCCTGGAAGCTCCCTCGTGCGCTCTCCTGTTCCGA
CCCTGCCGCTTACCGGATACCTGTCCGCCTTTCTCCCTTCGGGAAGCGTGGCGCTTTCTCATAGCTCACG
CTGTAGGTATCTCAGTTCGGTGTAGGTCGTTCGCTCCAAGCTGGGCTGTGTGCACGAACCCCCCGTTCAG
CCCGACCGCTGCGCCTTATCCGGTAACTATCGTCTTGAGTCCAACCCGGTAAGACACGACTTATCGCCAC
TGGCAGCAGCCACTGGTAACAGGATTAGCAGAGCGAGGTATGTAGGCGGTGCTACAGAGTTCTTGAAGTG
GTGGCCTAACTACGGCTACACTAGAAGAACAGTATTTGGTATCTGCGCTCTGCTGAAGCCAGTTACCTTC
GGAAAAAGAGTTGGTAGCTCTTGATCCGGCAAACAAACCACCGCTGGTAGCGGTGGTTTTTTTGTTTGCA
AGCAGCAGATTACGCGCAGAAAAAAAGGATCTCAAGAAGATCCTTTGATCTTTTCTACGGGGTCTGACGC
TCAGTGGAACGAAAACTCACGTTAAGGGATTTTGGTCATGAGATTATCAAAAAGGATCTTCACCTAGATC
CTTTTAAATTAAAAATGAAGTTTTAAATCAATCTAAAGTATATATGAGTAAACTTGGTCTGACAGTTACC
AATGCTTAATCAGTGAGGCACCTATCTCAGCGATCTGTCTATTTCGTTCATCCATAGTTGCCTGACTCCC
CGTCGTGTAGATAACTACGATACGGGAGGGCTTACCATCTGGCCCCAGTGCTGCAATGATACCGCGAGAC
CCACGCTCACCGGCTCCAGATTTATCAGCAATAAACCAGCCAGCCGGAAGGGCCGAGCGCAGAAGTGGTC
CTGCAACTTTATCCGCCTCCATCCAGTCTATTAATTGTTGCCGGGAAGCTAGAGTAAGTAGTTCGCCAGT
TAATAGTTTGCGCAACGTTGTTGCCATTGCTACAGGCATCGTGGTGTCACGCTCGTCGTTTGGTATGGCT
TCATTCAGCTCCGGTTCCCAACGATCAAGGCGAGTTACATGATCCCCCATGTTGTGCAAAAAAGCGGTTA
GCTCCTTCGGTCCTCCGATCGTTGTCAGAAGTAAGTTGGCCGCAGTGTTATCACTCATGGTTATGGCAGC
ACTGCATAATTCTCTTACTGTCATGCCATCCGTAAGATGCTTTTCTGTGACTGGTGAGTACTCAACCAAG
TCATTCTGAGAATAGTGTATGCGGCGACCGAGTTGCTCTTGCCCGGCGTCAATACGGGATAATACCGCGC
CACATAGCAGAACTTTAAAAGTGCTCATCATTGGAAAACGTTCTTCGGGGCGAAAACTCTCAAGGATCTT
ACCGCTGTTGAGATCCAGTTCGATGTAACCCACTCGTGCACCCAACTGATCTTCAGCATCTTTTACTTTC
ACCAGCGTTTCTGGGTGAGCAAAAACAGGAAGGCAAAATGCCGCAAAAAAGGGAATAAGGGCGACACGGA
AATGTTGAATACTCATACTCTTCCTTTTTCAATATTATTGAAGCATTTATCAGGGTTATTGTCTCATGAG
CGGATACATATTTGAATGTATTTAGAAAAATAAACAAATAGGGGTTCCGCGCACATTTCCCCGAAAAGTG
CCACCTGACGTCTAAGAAACCATTATTATCATGACATTAACCTATAAAAATAGGCGTATCACGAGGCCCT
TTCGTCTCGCGCGTTTCGGTGATGACGGTGAAAACCTCTGACACATGCAGCTCCCGGAGACGGTCACAGC
TTGTCTGTAAGCGGATGCCGGGAGCAGACAAGCCCGTCAGGGCGCGTCAGCGGGTGTTGGCGGGTGTCGG
GGCTGGCTTAACTATGCGGCATCAGAGCAGATTGTACTGAGAGTGCACCATATGCGGTGTGAAATACCGC
ACAGATGCGTAAGGAGAAAATACCGCATCAGGCGCCATTCGCCATTCAGGCTGCGCAACTGTTGGGAAGG
GCGATCGGTGCGGGCCTCTTCGCTATTACGCCAGCTGGCGAAAGGGGGATGTGCTGCAAGGCGATTAAGT
TGGGTAACGCCAGGGTTTTCCCAGTCACGACGTT
